>Addgene plasmid #224292 | pET28a_MBP_RBFOX2 | addgene full sequence | sequence record 442791 | Addgene NGS Result
TGGCGAATGGG
[124 nt withheld, positions 12-135]
C
[91 nt withheld, positions 137-227]
A
[49 nt withheld, positions 229-277]
CCTTTGACGTTGGAGTCCACGTTCTTT
[37 nt withheld, positions 305-341]
ACCCTATCTCGGTCTATTCTTTTGATTTATAAGGGATTTTGCCGATTTCGGCCTATTGGTTAAAAAATGA
GCTGATTTAACAAAAATTTAACGCGAATTTTAACAAAATATTAACGCTTACAATTTAGGTGGCACTTTTC
GGGGAAATGTGCGCGGAACACCTATTTGTTTATTTTTCTAAATACATTCAAATATGTATCCGCTCATGAA
TTAATTCTTAGAAAAACTCATCGAGCATCAAATGAAACTGCAATTTATTCATATCAGGATTATCAATACC
ATATTTTTGAAAAAGCCGTTTCTGTAATGAAGGAGAAAACTCACCGAGGCAGTTCCATAGGATGGCAAGA
TCCTGGTATCGGTCTGCGATTCCGACTCGTCCAACATCAATACAACCTATTAATTTCCCCTCGTCAAAAA
TAAGGTTATCAAGTGAGAAATCACCATGAGTGACGACTGAATCCGGTGAGAATGGCAAAAGTTTATGCAT
TTCTTTCCAGACTTGTTCAACAGGCCAGCCATTACGCTCGTCATCAAAATCACTCGCATCAACCAAACCG
TTATTCATTCGTGATTGCGCCTGAGCGAGACGAAATACGCGATCGCTGTTAAAAGGACAATTACAAACAG
GAATCGAATGCAACCGGCGCAGGAACACTGCCAGCGCATCAACAATATTTTCACCTGAATCAGGATATTC
TTCTAATACCTGGAATGCTGTTTTCCCGGGGATCGCAGTGGTGAGTAACCATGCATCATCAGGAGTACGG
ATAAAATGCTTGATGGTCGGAAGAGGCATAAATTCCGTCAGCCAGTTTAGTCTGACCATCTCATCTGTAA
CATCATTGGCAACGCTACCTTTGCCATGTTTCAGAAACAACTCTGGCGCATCGGGCTTCCCATACAATCG
ATAGATTGTCGCACCTGATTGCCCGACATTATCGCGAGCCCATTTATACCCATATAAATCAGCATCCATG
TTGGAATTTAATCGCGGCCTAGAGCAAGACGTTTCCCGTTGAATATGGCTCATAACACCCCTTGTATTAC
TGTTTATGTAAGCAGACAGTTTTATTGTTCATGACCAAAATCCCTTAACGTGAGTTTTCGTTCCACTGAG
CGTCAGACCCCGTAGAAAAGATCAAAGGATCTTCTTGAGATCCTTTTTTTCTGCGCGTAATCTGCTGCTT
GCAAACAAAAAAACCACCGCTACCAGCGGTGGTTTGTTTGCCGGATCAAGAGCTACCAACTCTTTTTCCG
AAGGTAACTGGCTTCAGCAGAGCGCAGATACCAAATACTGTCCTTCTAGTGTAGCCGTAGTTAGGCCACC
ACTTCAAGAACTCTGTAGCACCGCCTACATACCTCGCTCTGCTAATCCTGTTACCAGTGGCTGCTGCCAG
TGGCGATAAGTCGTGTCTTACCGGGTTGGACTCAAGACGATAGTTACCGGATAAGGCGCAGCGGTCGGGC
TGAACGGGGGGTTCGTGCACACAGCCCAGCTTGGAGCGAACGACCTACACCGAACTGAGATACCTACAGC
GTGAGCTATGAGAAAGCGCCACGCTTCCCGAAGGGAGAAAGGCGGACAGGTATCCGGTAAGCGGCAGGGT
CGGAACAGGAGAGCGCACGAGGGAGCTTCCAGGGGGAAACGCCTGGTATCTTTATAGTCCTGTCGGGTTT
CGCCACCTCTGACTTGAGCGTCGATTTTTGTGATGCTCGTCAGGGGGGCGGAGCCTATGGAAAAACGCCA
GCAACGCGGCCTTTTTACGGTTCCTGGCCTTTTGCTGGCCTTTTGCTCACATGTTCTTTCCTGCGTTATC
CCCTGATTCTGTGGATAACCGTATTACCGCCTTTGAGTGAGCTGATACCGCTCGCCGCAGCCGAACGACC
GAGCGCAGCGAGTCAGTGAGCGAGGAAGCGGAAGAGCGCCTGATGCGGTATTTTCTCCTTACGCATCTGT
GCGGTATTTCACACCGCAATGGTGCACTCTCAGTACAATCTGCTCTGATGCCGCATAGTTAAGCCAGTAT
ACACTCCGCTATCGCTACGTGACTGGGTCATGGCTGCGCCCCGACACCCGCCAACACCCGCTGACGCGCC
CTGACGGGCTTGTCTGCTCCCGGCATCCGCTTACAGACAAGCTGTGACCGTCTCCGGGAGCTGCATGTGT
CAGAGGTTTTCACCGTCATCACCGAAACGCGCGAGGCAGCTGCGGTAAAGCTCATCAGCGTGGTCGTGAA
GCGATTCACAGATGTCTGCCTGTTCATCCGCGTCCAGCTCGTTGAGTTTCTCCAGAAGCGTTAATGTCTG
GCTTCTGATAAAGCGGGCCATGTTAAGGGCGGTTTTTTCCTGTTTGGTCACTGATGCCTCCGTGTAAGGG
GGATTTCTGTTCATGGGGGTAATGATACCGATGAAACGAGAGAGGATGCTCACGATACGGGTTACTGATG
ATGAACATGCCCGGTTACTGGAACGTTGTGAGGGTAAACAACTGGCGGTATGGATGCGGCGGGACCAGAG
AAAAATCACTCAGGGTCAATGCCAGCGCTTCGTTAATACAGATGTAGGTGTTCCACAGGGTAGCCAGCAG
CATCCTGCGATGCAGATCCGGAACATAATGGTGCAGGGCGCTGACTTCCGCGTTTCCAGACTTTACGAAA
CACGGAAACCGAAGACCATTCATGTTGTTGCTCAGGTCGCAGACGTTTTGCAGCAGCAGTCGCTTCACGT
TCGCTCGCGTATCGGTGATTCATTCTGCTAACCAGTAAGGCAACCCCGCCAGCCTAGCCGGGTCCTCAAC
GACAGGAGCACGATCATGCGCACCCGTGGGGCCGCCATGCCGGCGATAATGGCCTGCTTCTCGCCGAAAC
GTTTGGTGGCGGGACCAGTGACGAAGGCTTGAGCGAGGGCGTGCAAGATTCCGAATACCGCAAGCGACAG
GCCGATCATCGTCGCGCTCCAGCGAAAGCGGTCCTCGCCGAAAATGACCCAGAGCGCTGCCGGCACCTGT
CCTACGAGTTGCATGATAAAGAAGACAGTCATAAGTGCGGCGACGATAGTCATGCCCCGCGCCCACCGGA
AGGAGCTGACTGGGTTGAAGGCTCTCAAGGGCATCGGTCGAGATCCCGGTGCCTAATGAGTGAGCTAACT
TACATTAATTGCGTTGCGCTCACTGCCCGCTTTCCAGTCGGGAAACCTGTCGTGCCAGCTGCATTAATGA
ATCGGCCAACGCGCGGGGAGAGGCGGTTTGCGTATTGGGCGCCAGGGTGGTTTTTCTTTTCACCAGTGAG
ACGGGCAACAGCTGATTGCCCTTCACCGCCTGGCCCTGAGAGAGTTGCAGCAAGCGGTCCACGCTGGTTT
GCCCCAGCAGGCGAAAATCCTGTTTGATGGTGGTTAACGGCGGGATATAACATGAGCTGTCTTCGGTATC
GTCGTATCCCACTACCGAGATATCCGCACCAACGCGCAGCCCGGACTCGGTAATGGCGCGCATTGCGCCC
AGCGCCATCTGATCGTTGGCAACCAGCATCGCAGTGGGAACGATGCCCTCATTCAGCATTTGCATGGTTT
GTTGAAAACCGGACATGGCACTCCAGTCGCCTTCCCGTTCCGCTATCGGCTGAATTTGATTGCGAGTGAG
ATATTTATGCCAGCCAGCCAGACGCAGACGCGCCGAGACAGAACTTAATGGGCCCGCTAACAGCGCGATT
TGCTGGTGACCCAATGCGACCAGATGCTCCACGCCCAGTCGCGTACCGTCTTCATGGGAGAAAATAATAC
TGTTGATGGGTGTCTGGTCAGAGACATCAAGAAATAACGCCGGAACATTAGTGCAGGCAGCTTCCACAGC
AATGGCATCCTGGTCATCCAGCGGATAGTTAATGATCAGCCCACTGACGCGTTGCGCGAGAAGATTGTGC
ACCGCCGCTTTACAGGCTTCGACGCCGCTTCGTTCTACCATCGACACCACCACGCTGGCACCCAGTTGAT
CGGCGCGAGATTTAATCGCCGCGACAATTTGCGACGGCGCGTGCAGGGCCAGACTGGAGGTGGCAACGCC
AATCAGCAACGACTGTTTGCCCGCCAGTTGTTGTGCCACGCGGTTGGGAATGTAATTCAGCTCCGCCATC
GCCGCTTCCACTTTTTCCCGCGTTTTCGCAGAAACGTGGCTGGCCTGGTTCACCACGCGGGAAACGGTCT
GATAAGAGACACCGGCATACTCTGCGACATCGTATAACGTTACTGGTTTCACATTCACCACCCTGAATTG
ACTCTCTTCCGGGCGCTATCATGCCATACCGCGAAAGGTTTTGCGCCATTCGATGGTGTCCGGGATCTCG
ACGCTCTCCCTTATGCGACTCCTGCATTAGGAAGCAGCCCAGTAGTAGGTTGAGGCCGTTGAGCACCGCC
GCCGCAAGGAATGGTGCATGCAAGGAGATGGCGCCCAACAGTCCCCCGGCCACGGGGCCTGCCACCATAC
CCACGCCGAAACAAGCGCTCATGAGCCCGAAGTGGCGAGCCCGATCTTCCCCATCGGTGATGTCGGCGAT
ATAGGCGCCAGCAACCGCACCTGTGGCGCCGGTGATGCCGGCCACGATGCGTCCGGCGTAGAGGATCGAG
ATCTCGATCCCGCGAAATTAATACGACTCACTATAGGGGAATTGTGAGCGGATAACAATTCCCCTCTAGA
AATAATTTTGTTTAACTTTAAGAAGGAGATATACCATGGGCAGCAGCATGAAAATCGAAGAAGGTAAACT
GGTAATCTGGATTAACGGCGATAAAGGCTATAACGGACTCGCTGAAGTCGGTAAGAAATTCGAGAAAGAT
ACCGGAATTAAAGTCACCGTTGAGCATCCGGATAAACTGGAAGAGAAATTCCCACAGGTTGCGGCAACTG
GCGATGGCCCTGACATTATCTTCTGGGCACACGACCGCTTTGGTGGCTACGCTCAATCTGGCCTGTTGGC
TGAAATCACCCCGGACAAAGCGTTCCAGGACAAGCTGTATCCGTTTACCTGGGATGCCGTACGTTACAAC
GGCAAGCTGATTGCTTACCCGATCGCTGTTGAAGCGTTATCGCTGATTTATAACAAAGATCTGCTGCCGA
ACCCGCCAAAAACCTGGGAAGAGATCCCGGCGCTGGATAAAGAACTGAAAGCGAAAGGTAAGAGCGCGCT
GATGTTCAACCTGCAAGAACCGTACTTCACCTGGCCGCTGATTGCTGCTGACGGGGGTTATGCGTTCAAG
TATGAAAACGGCAAGTACGACATTAAAGACGTGGGCGTGGATAACGCTGGCGCGAAAGCGGGTCTGACCT
TCCTGGTTGACCTGATTAAAAACAAACACATGAATGCAGACACCGATTACTCCATCGCAGAAGCTGCCTT
TAATAAAGGCGAAACAGCGATGACCATCAACGGCCCGTGGGCATGGTCCAACATCGACACCAGCAAAGTG
AATTATGGTGTAACGGTACTGCCGACCTTCAAGGGTCAACCATCCAAACCGTTCGTTGGCGTGCTGAGCG
CAGGTATTAACGCCGCCAGTCCGAACAAAGAGCTGGCAAAAGAGTTCCTCGAAAACTATCTGCTGACTGA
TGAAGGTCTGGAAGCGGTTAATAAAGACAAACCGCTGGGTGCCGTAGCGCTGAAGTCTTACGAGGAAGAG
TTGGCGAAAGATCCACGTATTGCCGCCACTATGGAAAACGCCCAGAAAGGTGAAATCATGCCGAACATCC
CGCAGATGTCCGCTTTCTGGTATGCCGTGCGTACTGCGGTGATCAACGCCGCCAGCGGTCGTCAGACTGT
CGATGAAGCCCTGAAAGACGCGCAGACTAGCGGAGGTAGTGAAAACCTGTACTTCCAGGGATCTGGAGGC
TCCATGGAGAAAAAGAAAATGGTAACTCAGGGTAACCAGGAGCCGACAACAACTCCTGACGCAATGGTTC
AGCCTTTTACTACCATCCCATTTCCACCACCTCCGCAGAATGGAATTCCCACAGAGTATGGGGTGCCACA
CACTCAAGACTATGCCGGCCAGACCGGTGAGCATAACCTGACACTCTACGGAAGTACGCAAGCCCACGGG
GAGCAGAGCAGCAACTCACCCAGCACACAAAATGGATCTCTTACGCAGACAGAAGGTGGAGCACAGACAG
ACGGCCAGCAGTCACAGACACAAAGTAGTGAAAATTCAGAGAGTAAATCTACCCCGAAACGGCTGCATGT
CTCTAATATTCCTTTCCGCTTCCGGGACCCTGACCTCCGGCAGATGTTTGGGCAGTTTGGCAAAATCCTA
GATGTAGAAATAATCTTTAATGAACGTGGCTCTAAGGGATTCGGGTTCGTAACTTTCGAGAATAGTGCTG
ATGCAGACAGGGCCAGGGAGAAATTACACGGCACCGTGGTAGAGGGCCGTAAAATCGAGGTGAATAATGC
TACAGCACGTGTAATGACCAATAAGAAGATGGTCACACCATATGCAAATGGTTGGAAATTAAGCCCAGTA
GTTGGAGCTGTATATGGTCCGGAGTTATATGCAGCATCCAGCTTTCAAGCAGATGTGTCCCTAGGCAATG
ATGCAGCAGTGCCCCTATCAGGAAGAGGGGGTATCAACACTTACATTCCTTTAATCATTCCTGGCTTCCC
TTACCCTACTGCAGCCACCACGGCAGCCGCTTTCAGAGGAGCCCATTTGAGGGGCAGAGGGCGGACAGTA
TATGGTGCAGTCCGAGCGGTACCTCCAACAGCCATCCCCGCCTATCCAGGTGTGGTTTACCAGGACGGAT
TTTACGGTGCTGACCTCTATGGTGGATATGCAGCCTACAGATATGCACAGCCTGCTACTGCAACCGCAGC
CACCGCTGCTGCAGCCGCTGCAGCCGCTTACAGTGACGGTTATGGCAGGGTGTACACAGCCGACCCCTAC
CATGCCCTTGCCCCTGCCGCTAGCTATGGAGTTGGCGCTGTGGCGAGTTTATACCGAGGTGGCTACAGCC
GATTTGCCCCCTACGCACTCGAGCACCACCACCACCACCACTGAGATCCGGCTGCTAACAAAGCCCGAAA
GGAAGCTGAGTTGGCTGCTGCCACCGCTGAGCAATAACTAGCATAACCCCTTGGGGCCTCTAAACGGGTC
TTGAGGGGTTTTTTGCTGAAAGGAGGAACTATATCCGGAT
Features (pLannotate 1.2.2; 21 found; start..end, strand, type, name):
     12..440     +  rep_origin     f1 ori (sequence partly withheld): f1 bacteriophage origin of replication; arrow indicates direction of (+) strand synthesis
    493..550     +  promoter       AmpR promoter (fragment): bla
    559..1374    -  CDS            KanR: aminoglycoside phosphotransferase; aph(3')-Ia; confers resistance to kanamycin in bacteria or G418 (Geneticin®) in eukaryotes
   1496..2084    +  rep_origin     ori: high-copy-number ColE1/pMB1/pBR322/pUC origin of replication
   2270..2409    -  misc_feature   bom: basis of mobility region from pBR322
   2511..2702    -  CDS            rop: Rop protein, which maintains plasmids at low copy number; rop
   2719..3099    +  CDS            YPB1_ECOLX: Protein predicted: Swiss-Prot protein existence level 4. From Escherichia coli.
   3171..3462    -  CDS            TcR (fragment): tetracycline efflux protein; tet; confers resistance to tetracycline
   3477..3498    -  protein_bind   CAP binding site: CAP binding activates transcription in the presence of cAMP. E. coli catabolite activator protein
   3511..4593    -  CDS            lacI: lac repressor; lacI; The lac repressor binds to the lac operator to inhibit transcription in E. coli. This inhibition can be relieved by adding lactose or isopropyl-β-D-thiogalactopyranoside (IPTG).
   4594..4671    -  promoter       lacI promoter: lacI
   4679..4958    -  CDS            TcR (fragment): tetracycline efflux protein; tet; confers resistance to tetracycline
   4980..4998    +  promoter       T7 promoter: promoter for bacteriophage T7 RNA polymerase
   4999..5023    +  protein_bind   lac operator: The lac repressor binds to the lac operator to inhibit transcription in E. coli. This inhibition can be relieved by adding lactose or isopropyl-β-D-thiogalactopyranoside (IPTG). lac repressor encoded by lacI
   5038..5060    +  RBS            RBS: efficient ribosome binding site from bacteriophage T7 gene 10 (Olins and Rangwala, 1989)
   5079..6179    +  CDS            MBP: maltose binding protein from E. coli; malE (mutated); This version of the gene does not encode a signal sequence, so MBP will remain in the cytosol.
   6192..6210    +  CDS            TEV site (fragment): tobacco etch virus (TEV) protease recognition and cleavage site
   6246..7355    +  CDS            RBFOX2 (fragment): RFOX2_HUMAN - Also known as FOX2, HRNBP2, RBM9, RTA. Experimental evidence at protein level: Swiss-Prot protein existence level 1. RNA-binding protein that regulates alternative splicing events by binding to 5'-UGCAUGU-3' elements. Prevents binding of U2AF2 to the 3'-splice site. Regulates alternative splicing of tissue- specific exons and of differentially spliced exons during erythropoiesis (By similarity). RNA-binding protein that seems to act as a coregulatory factor of ER-alpha. From Homo sapiens (Human).
   7365..7382    +  CDS            9xHis (fragment): 9xHis affinity tag
   7392..7441    +  CDS            SET1 (fragment): solubility-enhancement tag derived from T7 phage gene 10B
   7449..7496    +  terminator     T7 terminator: transcription terminator for bacteriophage T7 RNA polymerase
