[The description below was written by a language model from this plasmid's Addgene catalogue record and pLannotate feature annotations shown in this document.]
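Description:
pET28a_MBP_RBFOX2 is a bacterial expression plasmid built on the pET28a backbone for producing recombinant human RBFOX2 (RNA binding fox-1 homolog 2) as a maltose-binding protein fusion in E. coli. The sequenced record is about 7.5 kb. The plasmid replicates from a ColE1/pBR322-type origin accompanied by the bom region and the rop gene, which moderates copy number, and it also carries an f1 phage origin. Selection is by kanamycin through an aminoglycoside phosphotransferase gene. The short TcR, AmpR-promoter and SET1 matches in the automated annotation appear to be partial hits to backbone sequence rather than functional elements.

The expression cassette is the standard pET arrangement: a T7 promoter followed immediately by a lac operator and the T7 gene 10 ribosome binding site, with a T7 terminator downstream and a plasmid-borne lacI gene supplying repressor. Transcription therefore depends on a host that provides T7 RNA polymerase and is induced with IPTG. The open reading frame begins with a signal-sequence-free MBP, so the fusion stays in the cytosol. This is followed by a sequence annotated as a partial TEV protease recognition site, then the RBFOX2 coding region (listed insert size 1131 bp, inserted by Gibson assembly), and a C-terminal histidine tag, which the catalogue lists as 6xHis. MBP typically improves solubility and allows amylose affinity capture, while the His tag allows metal-affinity purification. If the TEV site is intact, it would allow removal of MBP after purification. The stated purpose is purification of MBP-RBFOX2 protein from bacteria, in the context of work on RBFOX2 recognition of N6-methyladenosine-modified RNA.
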