Addgene plasmid #224292: pET28a_MBP_RBFOX2
Purpose: MBP-RBFOX2 protein purification from bacteria
Depositing lab: Chuan He. Depositing organization: University of Chicago. Publication: RBFOX2 recognizes N(6)-methyladenosine to suppress transcription and block myeloid leukaemia differentiation. Dou X, Xiao Y, Shen C, Wang K, Wu T, Liu C, Li Y, Yu X, Liu J, Dai Q, Pajdzik K, Ye C, Ge R, Gao B, Yu J, Sun S, Chen M, Chen J, He C. Nat Cell Biol. 2023 Sep;25(9):1359-1368. doi: 10.1038/s41556-023-01213-w. Epub 2023 Aug 28. PubMed 37640841.
Backbone
  Vector backbone: pET28a
  Vector type: Bacterial Expression
Growth in bacteria
  Bacterial resistance: Kanamycin, 50 μg/mL
  Growth temperature: 37°C
  Growth strain: DH5alpha
  Copy number: Unknown
Gene/Insert
  Gene/Insert name: RNA binding fox-1 homolog 2 (alt name: RBFOX2)
  Species: H. sapiens (human)
  Insert size (bp): 1131
  Entrez Gene: RBFOX2 (a.k.a. FOX2, Fox-2, HNRBP2, HRNBP2, RBM9, RTA, dJ106I20.3, fxh)
  Promoter: T7 promoter
  Tag / fusion protein: MBP (N terminal on backbone); 6xHis (C terminal on backbone)
  Cloning method: Gibson Cloning
  Sequencing primers: 5′ TAATACGACTCACTATAGG
Terms and licenses: Academic/Nonprofit Terms; Industry Terms: Not Available to Industry
How to cite: pET28a_MBP_RBFOX2 was a gift from Chuan He (Addgene plasmid # 224292 ; http://n2t.net/addgene:224292 ; RRID:Addgene_224292)
